Addgene plasmid #46354: pTK88_GFP-Anillin
Depositing lab: Iain Cheeseman. Depositing organization: Whitehead Institute for Biomedical Research. Publication: Cortical dynein and asymmetric membrane elongation coordinately position the spindle in anaphase. Kiyomitsu T, Cheeseman IM. Cell. 2013 Jul 18;154(2):391-402. doi: 10.1016/j.cell.2013.06.010. PubMed 23870127.
Backbone
  Vector backbone: pBABE
  Backbone size w/o insert (bp): 6000
  Total vector size (bp): 9259
  Vector type: Mammalian Expression, Retroviral
  Selectable markers: Blasticidin
Growth in bacteria
  Bacterial resistance: Ampicillin, 100 μg/mL
  Growth temperature: 37°C
  Growth strain: DH5alpha
  Copy number: Unknown
Gene/Insert
  Gene/Insert name: Anillin
  Species: H. sapiens (human)
  Mutation: a1854 is changed to c to disrupt XhoI site without affecting coding amino acid sequence
  Entrez Gene: ANLN (a.k.a. FSGS8, Scraps, scra)
  Promoter: pBABE
  Tag / fusion protein: GFP (N terminal on backbone)
  Cloning method: Restriction Enzyme; 5′ cloning site XhoI (not destroyed); 3′ cloning site SacII (not destroyed)
  Sequencing primers: 5′ GGCATGGACGAGCTGTACAAG; 3′ GCATTCATTTTATGTTTCAGG
Terms and licenses: Academic/Nonprofit Terms; Industry Terms: Not Available to Industry
How to cite: pTK88_GFP-Anillin was a gift from Iain Cheeseman (Addgene plasmid # 46354 ; http://n2t.net/addgene:46354 ; RRID:Addgene_46354)
