[The description below was written by a language model from this plasmid's Addgene catalogue record and pLannotate feature annotations shown in this document.]
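Description:
pTK88_GFP-Anillin is a 9,259 bp Moloney murine leukemia virus-based retroviral vector built on the pBABE backbone for stable expression of GFP-tagged human anillin (ANLN) in mammalian cells. It is propagated in E. coli through a high-copy ColE1/pUC-type origin and an ampicillin resistance gene (β-lactamase) driven by its own bla promoter. The retroviral portion is flanked by MMLV long terminal repeats and contains a packaging signal (Ψ) followed by a truncated gag segment lacking its start codon. Together these elements allow the transcribed genome to be encapsidated when the viral proteins are supplied in trans by packaging cells.

The payload sits downstream of the packaging region. No separate internal promoter is annotated, and the record lists the promoter simply as that of pBABE, which implies transcription from the 5′ LTR. The open reading frame begins with EGFP. It continues through a short linker that the annotation identifies as a TEV cleavage-tag fragment and an S-tag, and then runs into the full ANLN coding sequence, giving an N-terminal fluorescent and affinity tag. The insert was cloned between XhoI and SacII sites and carries a silent a1854c change that removes an internal XhoI site without altering the protein. Downstream, an SV40 enhancer/early promoter, paired with the bacterial EM7 promoter, drives blasticidin S deaminase for selection of transduced cells.

Anillin is a cleavage furrow protein required for cytokinesis. The construct is suited to generating stable cell lines for live imaging of anillin localisation, and it comes from a study of spindle positioning and asymmetric membrane elongation in anaphase.
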