Features (pLannotate 1.2.2; 19 found; start..end, strand, type, name):
      8..477     +  LTR            LTR: long terminal repeat from Moloney murine leukemia virus
    601..875     +  misc_feature   MESV Ψ (fragment): packaging signal of murine embryonic stem cell virus
    934..1350    +  CDS            gag (truncated): truncated Moloney murine leukemia virus (MMLV) gag gene lacking the start codon
   1391..2107    +  CDS            EGFP: EGFP is a basic (constitutively fluorescent) green fluorescent protein published in 1996, derived from Aequorea victoria. It is reported to be a rapidly-maturing weak dimer with moderate acid sensitivity.
   2134..2152    +  misc_feature   MCS (fragment): pBluescript multiple cloning site
   2153..2172    +  CDS            capTEV™ (fragment): composite tag for in vivo biotinylation, TEV protease cleavage, and 6xHis tagging
   2186..2230    +  CDS            S-Tag: affinity and epitope tag derived from pancreatic ribonuclease A
   2255..5515    +  CDS            ANLN: ANLN_HUMAN - Experimental evidence at protein level: Swiss-Prot protein existence level 1. Required for cytokinesis (PubMed:16040610). Essential for the structural integrity of the cleavage furrow and for completion of cleavage furrow ingression. Plays a role in bleb assembly during metaphase and anaphase of mitosis (PubMed:23870127). May play a significant role in podocyte cell migration (PubMed:24676636). From Homo sapiens (Human).
   5518..5540    +  misc_feature   MCS (fragment): multiple cloning site
   5552..5636    +  CDS            large T antigen (fragment): large T antigen from SV40 (simian virus 40)
   5679..6008    +  promoter       SV40 promoter: SV40 enhancer and early promoter
   6023..6070    +  promoter       EM7 promoter: synthetic bacterial promoter&nbsp
   6089..6487    +  CDS            BSD: blasticidin S deaminase; Aspergillus terreus BSD; confers resistance to blasticidin
   6540..7133    +  LTR            LTR: long terminal repeat from Moloney murine leukemia virus
   7142..7188    +  LTR            5' LTR (truncated) (fragment): truncated long terminal repeat from Moloney murine sarcoma virus
   7271..7319    -  CDS            lacI (fragment): lac repressor; lacI; The lac repressor binds to the lac operator to inhibit transcription in E. coli. This inhibition can be relieved by adding lactose or isopropyl-β-D-thiogalactopyranoside (IPTG).
   7505..8093    -  rep_origin     ori: high-copy-number ColE1/pMB1/pBR322/pUC origin of replication
   8271..9131    -  CDS            AmpR: β-lactamase; bla; confers resistance to ampicillin, carbenicillin, and related antibiotics
   9132..9236    -  promoter       AmpR promoter: bla
>Addgene plasmid #46354 | pTK88_GFP-Anillin | depositor full sequence | sequence record 65986 | pTK88_GFP-Anillin sequence 9259 bps
CTGCAGCCTGAATATGGGCCAAACAGGATATCTGTGGTAAGCAGTTCCTGCCCCGGCTCAGGGCCAAGAA
CAGATGGAACAGCTGAATATGGGCCAAACAGGATATCTGTGGTAAGCAGTTCCTGCCCCGGCTCAGGGCC
AAGAACAGATGGTCCCCAGATGCGGTCCAGCCCTCAGCAGTTTCTAGAGAACCATCAGATGTTTCCAGGG
TGCCCCAAGGACCTGAAATGACCCTGTGCCTTATTTGAACTAACCAATCAGTTCGCTTCTCGCTTCTGTT
CGCGCGCTTCTGCTCCCCGAGCTCAATAAAAGAGCCCACAACCCCTCACTCGGGGCGCCAGTCCTCCGAT
TGACTGAGTCGCCCGGGTACCCGTGTATCCAATAAACCCTCTTGCAGTTGCATCCGACTTGTGGTCTCGC
TGTTCCTTGGGAGGGTCTCCTCTGAGTGATTGACTACCCGTCAGCGGGGGTCTTTCATTTGGGGGCTCGT
CCGGGATCGGGAGACCCCTGCCCAGGGACCACCGACCCACCACCGGGAGGTAAGCTGGCCAGCAACTTAT
CTGTGTCTGTCCGATTGTCTAGTGTCTATGACTGATTTTATGCGCCTGCGTCGGTACTAGTTAGCTAACT
AGCTCTGTATCTGGCGGACCCGTGGTGGAACTGACGAGTTCTGAACACCCGGCCGCAACCCTGGGAGACG
TCCCAGGGACTTTGGGGGCCGTTTTTGTGGCCCGACCTGAGGAAGGGAGTCGATGTGGAATCCGACCCCG
TCAGGATATGTGGTTCTGGTAGGAGACGAGAACCTAAAACAGTTCCCGCCTCCGTCTGAATTTTTGCTTT
CGGTTTGGAACCGAAGCCGCGCGTCTTGTCTGCTGCAGCATCGTTCTGTGTTGTCTCTGTCTGACTGTGT
TTCTGTATTTGTCTGAAAATTAGGGCCAGACTGTTACCACTCCCTTAAGTTTGACCTTAGATCACTGGAA
AGATGTCGAGCGGCTCGCTCACAACCAGTCGGTAGATGTCAAGAAGAGACGTTGGGTTACCTTCTGCTCT
GCAGAATGGCCAACCTTTAACGTCGGATGGCCGCGAGACGGCACCTTTAACCGAGACCTCATCACCCAGG
TTAAGATCAAGGTCTTTTCACCTGGCCCGCATGGACACCCAGACCAGGTCCCCTACATCGTGACCTGGGA
AGCCTTGGCTTTTGACCCCCCTCCCTGGGTCAAGCCCTTTGTACACCCTAAGCCTCCGCCTCCTCTTCTT
CCATCCGCGCCGTCTCTCCCCCTTGAACCTCCTCTTTCGACCCCGCCTCAATCCTCCCTTTATCCAGCCC
TCACTCCTTCTCTAGGCGCCGGCCGGATCCCAGTGTGGTGGTACGCTACCGGTCGCCACCATGGTGAGCA
AGGGCGAGGAGCTGTTCACCGGGGTGGTGCCCATCCTGGTCGAGCTGGACGGCGACGTAAACGGCCACAA
GTTCAGCGTGTCCGGCGAGGGCGAGGGCGATGCCACCTACGGCAAGCTGACCCTGAAGTTCATCTGCACC
ACCGGCAAGCTGCCCGTGCCCTGGCCCACCCTCGTGACCACCCTGACCTACGGCGTGCAGTGCTTCAGCC
GCTACCCCGACCACATGAAGCAGCACGACTTCTTCAAGTCCGCCATGCCCGAAGGCTACGTCCAGGAGCG
CACCATCTTCTTCAAGGACGACGGCAACTACAAGACCCGCGCCGAGGTGAAGTTCGAGGGCGACACCCTG
GTGAACCGCATCGAGCTGAAGGGCATCGACTTCAAGGAGGACGGCAACATCCTGGGGCACAAGCTGGAGT
ACAACTACAACAGCCACAACGTCTATATCATGGCCGACAAGCAGAAGAACGGCATCAAGGTGAACTTCAA
GATCCGCCACAACATCGAGGACGGCAGCGTGCAGCTCGCCGACCACTACCAGCAGAACACCCCCATCGGC
GACGGCCCCGTGCTGCTGCCCGACAACCACTACCTGAGCACCCAGTCCGCCCTGAGCAAAGACCCCAACG
AGAAGCGCGATCACATGGTCCTGCTGGAGTTCGTGACCGCCGCCGGGATCACTCTCGGCATGGACGAGCT
GTACAAGTCCGGAGGGGATCGGTGGAGCTCCACCGGTGGCGGCCGCTCTAGAGAGAATCTTTATTTTCAG
GGCGCCGCCAAATTCAAAGAAACCGCTGCTGCTAAATTCGAACGCCAGCACATGGACAGCGGAGGTGGAG
GTACTAGTCTCGAGATGGATCCGTTTACGGAGAAACTGCTGGAGCGAACCCGTGCCAGGCGAGAGAATCT
TCAGAGAAAAATGGCTGAGAGGCCCACAGCAGCTCCAAGGTCTATGACTCATGCTAAGCGAGCTAGACAG
CCACTTTCAGAAGCAAGTAACCAGCAGCCCCTCTCTGGTGGTGAAGAGAAATCTTGTACAAAACCATCGC
CATCAAAAAAACGCTGTTCTGACAACACTGAAGTAGAAGTTTCTAACTTGGAAAATAAACAACCAGTTGA
GTCGACATCTGCAAAATCTTGTTCTCCAAGTCCTGTGTCTCCTCAGGTGCAGCCACAAGCAGCAGATACC
ATCAGTGATTCTGTTGCTGTCCCGGCATCACTGCTGGGCATGAGGAGAGGGCTGAACTCAAGATTGGAAG
CAACTGCAGCCTCCTCAGTTAAAACACGTATGCAAAAACTTGCAGAGCAACGGCGCCGTTGGGATAATGA
TGATATGACAGATGACATTCCTGAAAGCTCACTCTTCTCACCAATGCCATCAGAGGAAAAGGCTGCTTCC
CCTCCCAGACCTCTGCTTTCAAATGCCTCGGCAACTCCAGTTGGCAGAAGGGGCCGTCTGGCCAATCTTG
CTGCAACTATTTGCTCCTGGGAAGATGATGTAAATCACTCATTTGCAAAACAAAACAGTGTACAAGAACA
GCCTGGTACCGCTTGTTTATCCAAATTTTCCTCTGCAAGTGGAGCATCTGCTAGGATCAATAGCAGCAGT
GTTAAGCAGGAAGCTACATTCTGTTCCCAAAGGGATGGCGATGCCTCTTTGAATAAAGCCCTATCCTCAA
GTGCTGATGATGCGTCTTTGGTTAATGCCTCAATTTCCAGCTCTGTGAAAGCTACTTCTCCAGTGAAATC
TACTACATCTATCACTGATGCTAAAAGTTGTGAGGGACAAAATCCTGAGCTACTTCCAAAAACTCCTATT
AGTCCTCTGAAAACGGGGGTATCGAAACCAATTGTGAAGTCAACTTTATCCCAGACAGTTCCATCCAAGG
GAGAATTAAGTAGAGAAATTTGTCTGCAATCTCAATCTAAAGACAAATCTACGACACCAGGAGGAACAGG
AATTAAGCCTTTCCTGGAACGCTTTGGAGAGCGTTGTCAAGAACATAGCAAAGAAAGTCCAGCTCGTAGC
ACACCCCACAGAACCCCCATTATTACTCCAAATACAAAGGCCATCCAAGAAAAATTATTCAAGCAAGACA
CATCTTCATCTACTACCCATTTAGCACAACAGCTCAAGCAGGAACGTCAAAAAGAACTAGCATGTCTTCG
TGGCCGATTTGACAAGGGCAATATATGGAGTGCAGAAAAAGGCGGAAACTCAAAAAGCAAACAACTAGAA
ACCAAACAGGAAACTCACTGTCAGAGCACTCCCCTCAAAAAACACCAAGGTGTTTCAAAAACTCAGTCAC
TTCCAGTAACAGAAAAGGTGACCGAAAACCAGATACCAGCCAAAAATTCTAGTACAGAACCTAAAGAAGT
GATACGTGAAATTGAGATGAGTGTGGATGATGATGATATCAATAGTTCGAAAGTAATTAATGACCTCTTC
AGTGATGTCCTAGAGGAAGGTGAACTAGATATGGAGAAGAGCCAAGAGGAGATGGATCAAGCATTAGCAG
AAAGCAGCGAAGAACAGGAAGATGCACTGAATATCTCCTCAATGTCTTTACTTGCACCATTGGCACAAAC
AGTTGGTGTGGTAAGTCCAGAGAGTTTAGTGTCCACACCTAGACTGGAATTGAAAGACACCAGCAGAAGT
GATGAAAGTCCAAAACCAGGAAAATTCCAAAGAACTCGTGTCCCTCGCGCTGAATCTGGTGATAGCCTTG
GTTCTGAAGATCGTGATCTTCTTTACAGCATTGATGCATATAGATCTCAAAGATTCAAAGAAACAGAACG
TCCATCAATAAAGCAGGTGATTGTTCGGAAGGAAGATGTTACTTCAAAACTGGATGAAAAAAATAATGCC
TTTCCTTGTCAAGTTAATATCAAACAGAAAATGCAGGAACTCAATAACGAAATAAATATGCAACAGACAG
TGATCTATCAAGCTAGCCAGGCTCTTAACTGCTGTGTTGATGAAGAACATGGAAAAGGGTCCCTAGAAGA
AGCTGAAGCAGAAAGACTTCTTCTAATTGCAACTGGGAAGAGAACACTTTTGATTGATGAATTGAATAAA
TTGAAGAACGAAGGACCTCAGAGGAAGAATAAGGCTAGTCCCCAAAGTGAATTTATGCCATCCAAAGGAT
CAGTTACTTTGTCAGAAATCCGCTTGCCTCTAAAAGCAGATTTTGTCTGCAGTACGGTTCAGAAACCAGA
TGCAGCAAATTACTATTACTTAATTATACTAAAAGCAGGAGCTGAAAATATGGTAGCCACACCATTAGCA
AGTACTTCAAACTCTCTTAACGGTGATGCTCTGACATTCACTACTACATTTACTCTGCAAGATGTATCCA
ATGACTTTGAAATAAATATTGAAGTTTACAGCTTGGTGCAAAAGAAAGATCCCTCAGGCCTTGATAAGAA
GAAAAAAACATCCAAGTCCAAGGCTATTACTCCAAAGCGACTCCTCACATCTATAACCACAAAAAGCAAC
ATTCATTCTTCAGTCATGGCCAGTCCAGGAGGTCTTAGTGCTGTGCGAACCAGCAACTTCGCCCTTGTTG
GATCTTACACATTATCATTGTCTTCAGTAGGAAATACTAAGTTTGTTCTGGACAAGGTCCCCTTTTTATC
TTCTTTGGAAGGTCATATTTATTTAAAAATAAAATGTCAAGTGAATTCCAGTGTTGAAGAAAGAGGTTTT
CTAACCATATTTGAAGATGTTAGTGGTTTTGGTGCCTGGCATCGAAGATGGTGTGTTCTTTCTGGAAACT
GTATATCTTATTGGACTTATCCAGATGATGAGAAACGCAAGAATCCCATAGGAAGGATAAATCTGGCTAA
TTGTACCAGTCGTCAGATAGAACCAGCCAACAGAGAATTTTGTGCAAGACGCAACACTTTTGAATTAATT
ACTGTCCGACCACAAAGAGAAGATGACCGAGAGACTCTTGTCAGCCAATGCAGGGACACACTCTGTGTTA
CCAAGAACTGGCTGTCTGCAGATACTAAAGAAGAGCGGGATCTCTGGATGCAAAAACTCAATCAAGTTCT
TGTTGATATTCGCCTCTGGCAACCTGATGCTTGCTACAAACCTATTGGAAAGCCTTAACCGCGGGCCCGG
GATCCACCGGATCTAGATAACTGATCATAATCAGCCATACCACATTTGTAGAGGTTTTACTTGCTTTAAA
AAACCTCCCACACCTCCCCCTGAACCTGAAACATAAAATGAATGCAATTCGCCAGCACAGTGGTCGACCC
TGTGGAATGTGTGTCAGTTAGGGTGTGGAAAGTCCCCAGGCTCCCCAGCAGGCAGAAGTATGCAAAGCAT
GCATCTCAATTAGTCAGCAACCAGGTGTGGAAAGTCCCCAGGCTCCCCAGCAGGCAGAAGTATGCAAAGC
ATGCATCTCAATTAGTCAGCAACCATAGTCCCGCCCCTAACTCCGCCCATCCCGCCCCTAACTCCGCCCA
GTTCCGCCCATTCTCCGCCCCATGGCTGACTAATTTTTTTTATTTATGCAGAGGCCGAGGCCGCCTCGGC
CTCTGAGCTATTCCAGAAGTAGTGAGGAGGCTTTTTTGGAGGCCTAGGCTTTTGCAAAAAGCTTGAGCAC
GTGTTGACAATTAATCATCGGCATAGTATATCGGCATAGTATAATACGACAAGGTGAGGAACTAAACCAT
GGCCAAGCCTTTGTCTCAAGAAGAATCCACCCTCATTGAAAGAGCAACGGCTACAATCAACAGCATCCCC
ATCTCTGAAGACTACAGCGTCGCCAGCGCAGCTCTCTCTAGCGACGGCCGCATCTTCACTGGTGTCAATG
TATATCATTTTACTGGGGGACCTTGTGCAGAACTCGTGGTGCTGGGCACTGCTGCTGCTGCGGCAGCTGG
CAACCTGACTTGTATCGTCGCGATCGGAAATGAGAACAGGGGCATCTTGAGCCCCTGCGGACGGTGCCGA
CAGGTGCTTCTCGATCTGCATCCTGGGATCAAAGCCATAGTGAAGGACAGTGATGGACAGCCGACGGCAG
TTGGGATTCGTGAATTGCTGCCCTCTGGTTATGTGTGGGAGGGCTAAGCACTTCATCGATAAAATAAAAG
ATTTTATTTAGTCTCCAGAAAAAGGGGGGAATGAAAGACCCCACCTGTAGGTTTGGCAAGCTAGCTTAAG
TAACGCCATTTTGCAAGGCATGGAAAAATACATAACTGAGAATAGAGAAGTTCAGATCAAGGTCAGGAAC
AGATGGAACAGCTGAATATGGGCCAAACAGGATATCTGTGGTAAGCAGTTCCTGCCCCGGCTCAGGGCCA
AGAACAGATGGAACAGCTGAATATGGGCCAAACAGGATATCTGTGGTAAGCAGTTCCTGCCCCGGCTCAG
GGCCAAGAACAGATGGTCCCCAGATGCGGTCCAGCCCTCAGCAGTTTCTAGAGAACCATCAGATGTTTCC
AGGGTGCCCCAAGGACCTGAAATGACCCTGTGCCTTATTTGAACTAACCAATCAGTTCGCTTCTCGCTTC
TGTTCGCGCGCTTCTGCTCCCCGAGCTCAATAAAAGAGCCCACAACCCCTCACTCGGGGCGCCAGTCCTC
CGATTGACTGAGTCGCCCGGGTACCCGTGTATCCAATAAACCCTCTTGCAGTTGCATCCGACTTGTGGTC
TCGCTGTTCCTTGGGAGGGTCTCCTCTGAGTGATTGACTACCCGTCAGCGGGGGTCTTTCATTTCCGACT
TGTGGTCTCGCTGCCTTGGGAGGGTCTCCTCTGAGTGATTGACTACCCGTCAGCGGGGGTCTTCACATGC
AGCATGTATCAAAATTAATTTGGTTTTTTTTCTTAAGTATTTACATTAAATGGCCATAGTTGCATTAATG
AATCGGCCAACGCGCGGGGAGAGGCGGTTTGCGTATTGGCGCTCTTCCGCTTCCTCGCTCACTGACTCGC
TGCGCTCGGTCGTTCGGCTGCGGCGAGCGGTATCAGCTCACTCAAAGGCGGTAATACGGTTATCCACAGA
ATCAGGGGATAACGCAGGAAAGAACATGTGAGCAAAAGGCCAGCAAAAGGCCAGGAACCGTAAAAAGGCC
GCGTTGCTGGCGTTTTTCCATAGGCTCCGCCCCCCTGACGAGCATCACAAAAATCGACGCTCAAGTCAGA
GGTGGCGAAACCCGACAGGACTATAAAGATACCAGGCGTTTCCCCCTGGAAGCTCCCTCGTGCGCTCTCC
TGTTCCGACCCTGCCGCTTACCGGATACCTGTCCGCCTTTCTCCCTTCGGGAAGCGTGGCGCTTTCTCAT
AGCTCACGCTGTAGGTATCTCAGTTCGGTGTAGGTCGTTCGCTCCAAGCTGGGCTGTGTGCACGAACCCC
CCGTTCAGCCCGACCGCTGCGCCTTATCCGGTAACTATCGTCTTGAGTCCAACCCGGTAAGACACGACTT
ATCGCCACTGGCAGCAGCCACTGGTAACAGGATTAGCAGAGCGAGGTATGTAGGCGGTGCTACAGAGTTC
TTGAAGTGGTGGCCTAACTACGGCTACACTAGAAGGACAGTATTTGGTATCTGCGCTCTGCTGAAGCCAG
TTACCTTCGGAAAAAGAGTTGGTAGCTCTTGATCCGGCAAACAAACCACCGCTGGTAGCGGTGGTTTTTT
TGTTTGCAAGCAGCAGATTACGCGCAGAAAAAAAGGATCTCAAGAAGATCCTTTGATCTTTTCTACGGGG
TCTGACGCTCAGTGGAACGAAAACTCACGTTAAGGGATTTTGGTCATGAGATTATCAAAAAGGATCTTCA
CCTAGATCCTTTTAAATTAAAAATGAAGTTTGCGGCCGCAAATCAATCTAAAGTATATATGAGTAAACTT
GGTCTGACAGTTACCAATGCTTAATCAGTGAGGCACCTATCTCAGCGATCTGTCTATTTCGTTCATCCAT
AGTTGCCTGACTCCCCGTCGTGTAGATAACTACGATACGGGAGGGCTTACCATCTGGCCCCAGTGCTGCA
ATGATACCGCGAGACCCACGCTCACCGGCTCCAGATTTATCAGCAATAAACCAGCCAGCCGGAAGGGCCG
AGCGCAGAAGTGGTCCTGCAACTTTATCCGCCTCCATCCAGTCTATTAATTGTTGCCGGGAAGCTAGAGT
AAGTAGTTCGCCAGTTAATAGTTTGCGCAACGTTGTTGCCATTGCTACAGGCATCGTGGTGTCACGCTCG
TCGTTTGGTATGGCTTCATTCAGCTCCGGTTCCCAACGATCAAGGCGAGTTACATGATCCCCCATGTTGT
GCAAAAAAGCGGTTAGCTCCTTCGGTCCTCCGATCGTTGTCAGAAGTAAGTTGGCCGCAGTGTTATCACT
CATGGTTATGGCAGCACTGCATAATTCTCTTACTGTCATGCCATCCGTAAGATGCTTTTCTGTGACTGGT
GAGTACTCAACCAAGTCATTCTGAGAATAGTGTATGCGGCGACCGAGTTGCTCTTGCCCGGCGTCAACAC
GGGATAATACCGCGCCACATAGCAGAACTTTAAAAGTGCTCATCATTGGAAAACGTTCTTCGGGGCGAAA
ACTCTCAAGGATCTTACCGCTGTTGAGATCCAGTTCGATGTAACCCACTCGTGCACCCAACTGATCTTCA
GCATCTTTTACTTTCACCAGCGTTTCTGGGTGAGCAAAAACAGGAAGGCAAAATGCCGCAAAAAAGGGAA
TAAGGGCGACACGGAAATGTTGAATACTCATACTCTTCCTTTTTCAATATTATTGAAGCATTTATCAGGG
TTATTGTCTCATGAGCGGATACATATTTGAATGTATTTAGAAAAATAAACAAATAGGGGTTCCGCGCACA
TTTCCCCGAAAAGTGCCAC
