>Addgene plasmid #46354 | pTK88_GFP-Anillin | addgene partial sequence | sequence record 67874 | EGFP-C 5'-CATGGTCCTGCTGGAGTTCGTG-3'
GAGCTGTACAAGTCCGGAGGGGATCGGTGGAGCTCCACCGGTGGCGGCCGCTCTAGAGAGAATCTTTATT
TTCAGGGCGCCGCCAAATTCAAAGAAACCGCTGCTGCTAAATTCGAACGCCAGCACATGGACAGCGGAGG
TGGAGGTACTAGTCTCGAGATGGATCCGTTTACGGAGAAACTGCTGGAGCGAACCCGTGCCAGGCGAGAG
AATCTTCAGAGAAAAATGGCTGAGAGGCCCACAGCAGCTCCAAGGTCTATGACTCATGCTAAGCGAGCTA
GACAGCCACTTTCAGAAGCAAGTAACCAGCAGCCCCTCTCTGGTGGTGAAGAGAAATCTTGTACAAAACC
ATCGCCATCAAAAAAACGCTGTTCTGACAACACTGAAGTAGAAGTTTCTAACTTGGAAAATAAACAACCA
GTTGAGTCGACATCTGCAAAATCTTGTTCTCCAAGTCCTGTGTCTCCTCAGGTGCAGCCACAAGCAGCAG
ATACCATCAGTGATTCTGTTGCTGTCCCGGCATCACTGCTGGGCATGAGGAGAGGGCTGAACTCAAGATT
GGAAGCAACTGCAGCCTCCTCAGTTAAAACACGTATGCAAAAACTTGCAGAGCAACGGCGCCGTTGGGAT
AATGATGATATGACAGATGACATTCCTGAAAGCTCACTCTTCTCACCAATGCCATCAGAGGAAAAGGCTG
CTTCCCCTCCCAGACCTCTGCTTTCAAATGCCTCGGCAACTCCAGTTGGCAGAAGGGGCCGTCTGGCCAA
TCTTGCTGCAACTATTTGCTCCTGGGAAGATGATGTAAATCACTCATTTGCAAAACAAAACAGTGTACAA
GAACAGCCTGGTACCGCTTGTTTATC
